Addgene plasmid #27632: pEBG‐AMPK α1(1‐312)
Depositing lab: Reuben Shaw. Depositing organization: Salk Institute for Biological Studies. Publication: Phosphorylation of ULK1 (hATG1) by AMP-activated protein kinase connects energy sensing to mitophagy. Egan DF, Shackelford DB, Mihaylova MM, Gelino S, Kohnz RA, Mair W, Vasquez DS, Joshi A, Gwinn DM, Taylor R, Asara JM, Fitzpatrick J, Dillin A, Viollet B, Kundu M, Hansen M, Shaw RJ. Science. 2011 Jan 28;331(6016):456-61. doi: 10.1126/science.1196371. Epub 2010 Dec 23. PubMed 21205641.
Backbone
  Vector backbone: pEBG
  Backbone size w/o insert (bp): 6100
  Vector type: Mammalian Expression
Growth in bacteria
  Bacterial resistance: Ampicillin, 100 μg/mL
  Growth temperature: 37°C
  Growth strain: DH5alpha
  Copy number: Unknown
Gene/Insert
  Gene/Insert name: AMPK α1(1‐312)
  Species: R. norvegicus (rat)
  Insert size (bp): 2400
  Mutation: Constitutively active by truncation after amino acid 312.
  Entrez Gene: Prkaa1
  Tag / fusion protein: GST (N terminal on backbone)
  Cloning method: Restriction Enzyme; 5′ cloning site BamHI (unknown if destroyed); 3′ cloning site BamHI (unknown if destroyed)
  Sequencing primers: 5′ EF-1a Forward
Terms and licenses: Academic/Nonprofit Terms; Industry Terms: Not Available to Industry
Depositor comments: This plasmid was first described in the following article: Crute et al. Functional domains of the alpha1 catalytic subunit of the AMP-activated protein kinase. J Biol Chem (1998) vol. 273 (52) pp. 35347-54.
How to cite: pEBG‐AMPK α1(1‐312) was a gift from Reuben Shaw (Addgene plasmid # 27632 ; http://n2t.net/addgene:27632 ; RRID:Addgene_27632)
