[The description below was written by a language model from this plasmid's Addgene catalogue record and pLannotate feature annotations shown in this document.]
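Description:
pEBG‐AMPK α1(1‐312) is a mammalian expression plasmid built on the pEBG backbone, which places an N‑terminal glutathione S‑transferase (GST, from Schistosoma japonicum) tag under the strong constitutive human EF‑1α promoter. The insert, cloned into a BamHI site downstream of GST, is the rat AMP‑activated protein kinase α1 catalytic subunit (Prkaa1). According to the catalogue entry, it is truncated after amino acid 312, which makes the kinase constitutively active. Downstream of the coding region the annotation picks up a G‑CSF stem‑loop destabilising element, evidently part of the backbone's 3′ untranslated region, although no polyadenylation signal is explicitly annotated. An SV40 early promoter segment and a short small t antigen fragment sit just upstream of the EF‑1α promoter. In bacteria the plasmid replicates from a high‑copy ColE1/pUC‑type origin and is selected with ampicillin through the bla gene. It also carries an f1 origin, along with remnants of lacI, the lac promoter/operator, lacZα, bom and rop left over from earlier cloning vectors. No mammalian selection marker is annotated.

The sequenced record is 7,719 nt, shorter than the sum of the listed backbone (6,100 bp) and insert (2,400 bp) sizes. The annotated Prkaa1 match spans about 1.67 kb, considerably longer than the roughly 0.94 kb needed to encode 312 residues. The feature table does not show where the open reading frame actually ends, so the truncation should be confirmed against the sequence.

The construct is used for transient expression of GST‑tagged, constitutively active AMPK α1 in mammalian cells. This allows glutathione‑based pulldown or purification of the kinase and studies of AMPK substrates, as in the associated work linking AMPK phosphorylation of ULK1 to energy sensing and mitophagy.
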