Features (pLannotate 1.2.2; 18 found; start..end, strand, type, name):
      2..94      +  CDS            lacI (fragment): lac repressor; lacI; The lac repressor binds to the lac operator to inhibit transcription in E. coli. This inhibition can be relieved by adding lactose or isopropyl-β-D-thiogalactopyranoside (IPTG).
    107..128     +  protein_bind   CAP binding site: CAP binding activates transcription in the presence of cAMP. E. coli catabolite activator protein
    143..173     +  promoter       lac promoter: promoter for the E. coli lac operon
    181..197     +  protein_bind   lac operator: The lac repressor binds to the lac operator to inhibit transcription in E. coli. This inhibition can be relieved by adding lactose or isopropyl-β-D-thiogalactopyranoside (IPTG). lac repressor encoded by lacI
    253..463     +  promoter       SV40 promoter: SV40 early promoter
    485..551     +  CDS            small t antigen (fragment): SV40 (simian virus 40) small t antigen
    558..1736    +  promoter       EF-1α promoter: strong constitutive promoter for human elongation factor EF-1α
   1792..2442    +  CDS            GST: glutathione S-transferase from Schistosoma japonicum
   2499..4163    +  CDS            Prkaa1: AAPK1_RAT - Also known as Ampk1. Experimental evidence at protein level: Swiss-Prot protein existence level 1. Catalytic subunit of AMP-activated protein kinase (AMPK), an energy sensor protein kinase that plays a key role in regulating cellular energy metabolism. In response to reduction of intracellular ATP levels, AMPK activates energy-producing pathways and inhibits energy-consuming processes: inhibits protein, carbohydrate and lipid biosynthesis, as well as cell growth and proliferation. AMPK acts via direct phosphorylation of metabolic enzymes, and by longer-term effects via phosphorylat
   4219..4311    +  ncRNA          G-CSF SLDE: Accession: RF00183 - G-CSF factor stem-loop destabilising element (SLDE)
   4844..5001    +  CDS            lacZα (fragment): LacZα fragment of β-galactosidase; lacZ fragment
   5007..5058    -  misc_feature   bom (fragment): basis of mobility region from pBR322
   5077..5532    +  rep_origin     f1 ori (sequence partly withheld): f1 bacteriophage origin of replication; arrow indicates direction of (+) strand synthesis
   5533..5582    -  misc_feature   bom (fragment): basis of mobility region from pBR322
   5684..5719    -  CDS            rop (fragment): Rop protein, which maintains plasmids at low copy number; rop
   5814..5918    +  promoter       AmpR promoter: bla
   5919..6779    +  CDS            AmpR: β-lactamase; bla; confers resistance to ampicillin, carbenicillin, and related antibiotics
   6950..7538    +  rep_origin     ori: high-copy-number ColE1/pMB1/pBR322/pUC origin of replication
>Addgene plasmid #27632 | pEBG‐AMPK α1(1‐312) | addgene full sequence | sequence record 139145 | Addgene NGS result
AGCGCCCAATACGCAAACCGCCTCTCCCCGCGCGTTGGCCGATTCATTAATGCAGCTGGCACGACAGGTT
TCCCGACTGGAAAGCGGGCAGTGAGCGCAACGCAATTAATGTGAGTTAGCTCACTCATTAGGCACCCCAG
GCTTTACACTTTATGCTTCCGGCTCGTATGTTGTGTGGAATTGTGAGCGGATAACAATTTCACACAGGAA
ACAGCTATGACCATGATTACGCCAAGCTTAATTCCCTCCCCAGCAGGCAGAAGTATGCAAAGCATGCATC
TCAATTAGTCAGCAACCATAGTCCCGCCCCTAACTCCGCCCATCCCGCCCCTAACTCCGCCCAGTTCCGC
CCATTCTCCGCCCCATGGCTGACTAATTTTTTTTATTTATGCAGAGGCCGAGGCCGCCTCGGCCTCTGAG
CTATTCCAGAAGTAGTGAGGAGGCTTTTTTGGAGGCCTAGGCTTTTGCAAAAAGCTTTGCAAAGATGGAT
AAAGTTTTAAACAGAGAGGAATCTTTGCAGCTAATGGACCTTCTAGGTCTTGAAAGGAGTGGGAATTGGC
TCCGGTGCCCGTCAGTGGGCAGAGCGCACATCGCCCACAGTCCCCGAGAAGTTGGGGGGAGGGGTCGGCA
ATTGAACCGGTGCCTAGAGAAGGTGGCGCGGGGTAAACTGGGAAAGTGATGTCGTGTACTGGCTCCGCCT
TTTTCCCGAGGGTGGGGGAGAACCGTATATAAGTGCAGTAGTCGCCGTGAACGTTCTTTTTCGCAACGGG
TTTGCCGCCAGAACACAGGTAAGTGCCGTGTGTGGTTCCCGCGGGCCTGGCCTCTTTACGGGTTATGGCC
CTTGCGTGCCTTGAATTACTTCCACCTGGCTGCAGTACGTGATTCTTGATCCCGAGCTTCGGGTTGGAAG
TGGGTGGGAGAGTTCGAGGCCTTGCGCTTAAGGAGCCCCTTCGCCTCGTGCTTGAGTTGAGGCCTGGCCT
GGGCGCTGGGGCCGCCGCGTGCGAATCTGGTGGCACCTTCGCGCCTGTCTCGCTGCTTTCGATAAGTCTC
TAGCCATTTAAAATTTTTGATGACCTGCTGCGACGCTTTTTTTCTGGCAAGATAGTCTTGTAAATGCGGG
CCAAGATCTGCACACTGGTATTTCGGTTTTTGGGGCCGCGGGCGGCGACGGGGCCCGTGCGTCCCAGCGC
ACATGTTCGGCGAGGCGGGGCCTGCGAGCGCGGCCACCGAGAATCGGACGGGGGTAGTCTCAAGCTGGCC
GGCCTGCTCTGGTGCCTGGCCTCGCGCCGCCGTGTATCGCCCCGCCCTGGGCGGCAAGGCTGGCCCGGTC
GGCACCAGTTGCGTGAGCGGAAAGATGGCCGCTTCCCGGCCCTGCTGCAGGGAGCTCAAAATGGAGGACG
CGGCGCTCGGGAGAGCGGGCGGGTGAGTCACCCACACAAAGGAAAAGGGCCTTTCCGTCCTCAGCCGTCG
CTTCATGTGACTCCACGGAGTACCGGGCGCCGTCCAGGCACCTCGATTAGTTCTCGAGCTTTTGGAGTAC
GTCGTCTTTAGGTTGGGGGGAGGGGTTTTATGCGATGGAGTTTCCCCACACTGAGTGGGTGGAGACTGAA
GTTAGGCCAGCTTGGCACTTGATGTAATTCTCCTTGGAATTTGCCCTTTTTGAGTTTGGATCTTGGTTCA
TTCTCAAGCCTCAGACAGTGGTTCAAAGTTTTTTTCTTCCATTTCAGGTGTCGTGAGGAATTCTCTAGAG
ATCCCTCGACCTCGAGATCCATTGTGCTGGATCTACAATGGCCCCTATACTAGGTTATTGGAAAATTAAG
GGCCTTGTGCAACCCACTCGACTTCTTTTGGAATATCTTGAAGAAAAATATGAAGAGCATTTGTATGAGC
GCGATGAAGGTGATAAATGGCGAAACAAAAAGTTTGAATTGGGTTTGGAGTTTCCCAATCTTCCTTATTA
TATTGATGGTGATGTTAAATTAACACAGTCTATGGCCATCATACGTTATATAGCTGACAAGCACAACATG
TTGGGTGGTTGTCCAAAAGAGCGTGCAGAGATTTCAATGCTTGAAGGAGCGGTTTTGGATATTAGATACG
GTGTTTCGAGAATTGCATATAGTAAAGACTTTGAAACTCTCAAAGTTGATTTTCTTAGCAAGCTACCTGA
AATGCTGAAAATGTTCGAAGATCGTTTATGTCATAAAACATATTTAAATGGTGATCATGTAACCCATCCT
GACTTCATGTTGTATGACGCTCTTGATGTTGTTTTATACATGGACCCAATGTGCCTGGATGCGTTCCCAA
AATTAGTTTGTTTTAAAAAACGTATTGAAGCTATCCCACAAATTGATAAGTACTTGAAATCCAGCAAGTA
TATAGCATGGCCTTTGCAGGGCTGGCAAGCCACGTTTGGTGGTGGCGACCATCCTCCAAAATCGGATCTG
GTTCCGCGTGGATCCACTAGTGGTACCATCGATGCGGCCGCTAATTCGGCACGAGCCGAGAAGCAGAAGC
ACGACGGGCGGGTGAAGATCGGCCACTACATCCTGGGGGACACGCTGGGCGTCGGCACCTTCGGGAAAGT
GAAGGTGGGCAAGCACGAGTTGACTGGACATAAAGTTGCTGTGAAGATACTCAACCGGCAGAAGATTCGA
AGCCTGGACGTGGTCGGGAAAATCCGCAGAGAGATCCAGAACCTGAAGCTTTTCAGGCACCCTCATATAA
TCAAACTGTACCAGGTCATCAGTACACCGTCTGATATTTTCATGGTCATGGAATATGTCTCAGGAGGAGA
GCTATTTGATTATATCTGTAAAAATGGAAGGTTGGACGAAAAGGAGAGTCGACGTCTGTTCCAGCAGATC
CTTTCTGGTGTGGACTATTGTCACAGGCATATGGTGGTCCACAGAGATTTGAAACCTGAAAACGTCCTGC
TTGATGCACACATGAATGCAAAGATAGCCGACTTCGGTCTTTCAAACATGATGTCAGATGGTGAATTTTT
AAGAACGAGCTGTGGCTCGCCCAATTATGCTGCACCAGAAGTAATTTCAGGAAGATTGTACGCAGGCCCT
GAAGTAGACATCTGGAGCAGCGGGGTCATTCTCTATGCTTTGCTGTGTGGAACTCTCCCTTTTGATGATG
ACCACGTGCCAACTCTTTTTAAGAAGATATGTGACGGGATATTTTATACCCCTCAGTATTTGAATCCCTC
TGTAATAAGCCTTTTGAAGCATATGCTGCAGGTAGATCCTATGAAGAGGGCCACAATAAAAGATATCAGG
GAACATGAATGGTTTAAGCAGGACCTTCCAAAATATCTCTTTCCTGAAGACCCGTCTTATAGTTCAACCA
TGATTGATGATGAAGCCTTAAAAGAAGTGTGTGAGAAGTTCGAGTGCTCAGAGGAGGAGGTCCTCAGCTG
CCTGTACTAAGGCGCGCCTTAGTACAACAGAAACCACCAGGACCCACTGGCAGTTGCCTACCACCTCATA
ATAGACAACAGGAGAATAATGAACGAAGCCAAAGATTTCTACTTGGCAACAAGCCCACCCGATTCTTTCC
TCGATGATCACCATTTAACTCGGCCTCACCCTGAGAGAGTACCATTCTTGGTTGCCGAAACACCAAGGGC
CCGACACACCCTAGATGAATTAAACCCACAGAAATCCAAACACCAAGGCGTACGGAAGGCAAAGTGGCAT
TTGGGGATTCGAAGTCAAAGCCGACCCAATGACATCATGGCAGAAGTGTGTAGAGCAATCAAGCAGTTGG
ACTATGAATGGAAGGTTGTAAACCCCTATTATTTGCGTGTGCGAAGGAAGAACCCTGTGACAAGCACATT
TTCCAAAATGAGTCTACAGCTATACCAAGTGGATAGTAGGACTTACTTATTGGATTTCCGAAGTATTGAT
GATGAGATTACAGAAGCCAAATCAGGGACTGCTACTCCACAGAGATCGGGATCCATCAGCAACTATCGAT
CTTGCCAAAGGAGCGACTCCGACGCCGAGGCTCAAGGAAAGCCCTCAGAAGTCTCTCTTACCTCATCCGT
GACCTCCCTCGACTCCTCTCCTGTTGACGTAGCTCCAAGACCAGGAAGTCACACGATAGAATTTTTTGAA
ATGTGTGCAAATCTAATTAAAATTCTTGCACAGTAAACCTAAAACTTTGCTTATTTCTTTGATGCAATAA
GAGCGGCCGCGACTCTAGAGTGAGGGTCCCCACCTGGGACCCTTGAGAGTATCAGGTCTCCCACGTGGGA
GACAAGAAATCCCTGTTTAATATTTAAACAGCAGTGTTCCCCATCTGGGTCCTTGCACCCCTCACTCTGG
CCTCAGCCGACTGCACAGCGGCCCCTGCATCCCCTTGGCTGTGAGGCCCCTGGACAAGCAGAGGTGGCCA
GAGCTGGGAGGCATGGCCCTGGGGTCCCACGAATTTGCTGGGGAATCTCGTTTTTCTTCTTAAGACTTTT
GGGACATGGTTTGACTCCCGAACATCACCGACGTGTCTCCTGTTTTTCTGGGTGGCCTCGGGACACCTGC
CCTGCCCCCACGAGGGTCAGGACTGTGACTCTTTTTAGGGCCAGGCAGGTGCCTGGACATTTGCCTTGCT
GGACGGGGACTGGGGATGTGGGAGGGAGCAGACAGGAGGAATCATGTCAGGCCTGTGTGTGAAAGGAAGC
TCCACTGTCACCCTCCACCTCTTCACCCCCCACTCACCAGTGTCCCCTCCACTGTCACATTGTAACTGAA
CTTCAGGATAATAAAGTGTTTGCCTCCAAAAAAAAAAAAAAAAAAAAAAAAAAAAAAAAAAAAAAAAAAA
AAAAAAAAACCGAATTCACTGGCCGTCGTTTTACAACGTCGTGACTGGGAAAACCCTGGCGTTACCCAAC
TTAATCGCCTTGCAGCACATCCCCCTTTCGCCAGCTGGCGTAATAGCGAAGAGGCCCGCACCGATCGCCC
TTCCCAACAGTTGCGCAGCCTGAATGGCGAATGGCGCCTGATGCGGTATTTTCTCCTTACGCATCTGTGC
GGTATTTCACACCGCATA
[95 nt withheld, positions 5059-5153]
T
[46 nt withheld, positions 5155-5200]
C
[141 nt withheld, positions 5202-5342]
CCTTTGACGTTGGAGTCCACGTTCTTT
[37 nt withheld, positions 5370-5406]
ACTCTATCTCGGGCTATTCTTTTGATTTATAAGGGATTTTGCCGATTTCGGTCTATTGGTTAAAAAATGA
GCTGATTTAACAAAAATTTAACGCGAATTTTAACAAAATATTAACGTTTACAATTTTATGGTGCACTCTC
AGTACAATCTGCTCTGATGCCGCATAGTTAAGCCAGCCCCGACACCCGCCAACACCCGCTGACGCGCCCT
GACGGGCTTGTCTGCTCCCGGCATCCGCTTACAGACAAGCTGTGACCGTCTCCGGGAGCTGCATGTGTCA
GAGGTTTTCACCGTCATCACCGAAACGCGCGAGACGAAAGGGCCTCGTGATACGCCTATTTTTATAGGTT
AATGTCATGATAATAATGGTTTCTTAGACGTCAGGTGGCACTTTTCGGGGAAATGTGCGCGGAACCCCTA
TTTGTTTATTTTTCTAAATACATTCAAATATGTATCCGCTCATGAGACAATAACCCTGATAAATGCTTCA
ATAATATTGAAAAAGGAAGAGTATGAGTATTCAACATTTCCGTGTCGCCCTTATTCCCTTTTTTGCGGCA
TTTTGCCTTCCTGTTTTTGCTCACCCAGAAACGCTGGTGAAAGTAAAAGATGCTGAAGATCAGTTGGGTG
CACGAGTGGGTTACATCGAACTGGATCTCAACAGCGGTAAGATCCTTGAGAGTTTTCGCCCCGAAGAACG
TTTTCCAATGATGAGCACTTTTAAAGTTCTGCTATGTGGCGCGGTATTATCCCGTATTGACGCCGGGCAA
GAGCAACTCGGTCGCCGCATACACTATTCTCAGAATGACTTGGTTGAGTACTCACCAGTCACAGAAAAGC
ATCTTACGGATGGCATGACAGTAAGAGAATTATGCAGTGCTGCCATAACCATGAGTGATAACACTGCGGC
CAACTTACTTCTGACAACGATCGGAGGACCGAAGGAGCTAACCGCTTTTTTGCACAACATGGGGGATCAT
GTAACTCGCCTTGATCGTTGGGAACCGGAGCTGAATGAAGCCATACCAAACGACGAGCGTGACACCACGA
TGCCTGTAGCAATGGCAACAACGTTGCGCAAACTATTAACTGGCGAACTACTTACTCTAGCTTCCCGGCA
ACAATTAATAGACTGGATGGAGGCGGATAAAGTTGCAGGACCACTTCTGCGCTCGGCCCTTCCGGCTGGC
TGGTTTATTGCTGATAAATCTGGAGCCGGTGAGCGTGGGTCTCGCGGTATCATTGCAGCACTGGGGCCAG
ATGGTAAGCCCTCCCGTATCGTAGTTATCTACACGACGGGGAGTCAGGCAACTATGGATGAACGAAATAG
ACAGATCGCTGAGATAGGTGCCTCACTGATTAAGCATTGGTAACTGTCAGACCAAGTTTACTCATATATA
CTTTAGATTGATTTAAAACTTCATTTTTAATTTAAAAGGATCTAGGTGAAGATCCTTTTTGATAATCTCA
TGACCAAAATCCCTTAACGTGAGTTTTCGTTCCACTGAGCGTCAGACCCCGTAGAAAAGATCAAAGGATC
TTCTTGAGATCCTTTTTTTCTGCGCGTAATCTGCTGCTTGCAAACAAAAAAACCACCGCTACCAGCGGTG
GTTTGTTTGCCGGATCAAGAGCTACCAACTCTTTTTCCGAAGGTAACTGGCTTCAGCAGAGCGCAGATAC
CAAATACTGTTCTTCTAGTGTAGCCGTAGTTAGGCCACCACTTCAAGAACTCTGTAGCACCGCCTACATA
CCTCGCTCTGCTAATCCTGTTACCAGTGGCTGCTGCCAGTGGCGATAAGTCGTGTCTTACCGGGTTGGAC
TCAAGACGATAGTTACCGGATAAGGCGCAGCGGTCGGGCTGAACGGGGGGTTCGTGCACACAGCCCAGCT
TGGAGCGAACGACCTACACCGAACTGAGATACCTACAGCGTGAGCTATGAGAAAGCGCCACGCTTCCCGA
AGGGAGAAAGGCGGACAGGTATCCGGTAAGCGGCAGGGTCGGAACAGGAGAGCGCACGAGGGAGCTTCCA
GGGGGAAACGCCTGGTATCTTTATAGTCCTGTCGGGTTTCGCCACCTCTGACTTGAGCGTCGATTTTTGT
GATGCTCGTCAGGGGGGCGGAGCCTATGGAAAAACGCCAGCAACGCGGCCTTTTTACGGTTCCTGGCCTT
TTGCTGGCCTTTTGCTCACATGTTCTTTCCTGCGTTATCCCCTGATTCTGTGGATAACCGTATTACCGCC
TTTGAGTGAGCTGATACCGCTCGCCGCAGCCGAACGACCGAGCGCAGCGAGTCAGTGAGCGAGGAAGCGG
AAG
