>Addgene plasmid #27632 | pEBG‐AMPK α1(1‐312) | addgene partial sequence | sequence record 33961 | 27632 with pEBG-R (tcgggagtcaaaccatgtc)
CCCCAGCAAATTCGTGGGACCCCAGGGCCATGCCTCCCAGCTCTGGCCACCTCTGCTTGTCCAGGGGCCT
CACAGCCAAGGGGATGCAGGGGCCGCTGTGCAGTCGGCTGAGGCCAGAGTGAGGGGTGCAAGGACCCAGA
TGGGGAACACTGCTGTTTAAATATTAAACAGGGATTTCTTGTCTCCCACGTGGGAGACCTGATACTCTCA
AGGGTCCCAGGTGGGGACCCTCACTCTAGAGTCGCGGCCGCTCTTATTGCATCAAAGAAATAAGCAAAGT
TTTAGGTTTACTGTGCAAGAATTTTAATTAGATTTGCACACATTTCAAAAAATTCTATCGTGTGACTTCC
TGGTCTTGGAGCTACGTCAACAGGAGAGGAGTCGAGGGAGGTCACGGATGAGGTAAGAGAGACTTCTGAG
GGCTTTCCTTGAGCCTCGGCGTCGGAGTCGCTCCTTTGGCAAGATCGATAGTTGCTGATGGATCCCGATC
TCTGTGGAGTAGCAGTCCCTGATTTGGCTTCTGTAATCTCATCATCAATACTTCGGAAATCCAATAAGTA
AGTCCTACTATCCACTTGGTATAGCTGTAGACTCATTTTGGAAAATGTGCTTGTCACAGGGTTCTTCCTT
CGCACACGCAAATAATAGGGGTTTACAACCTTCCATTCATAGTCCAACTGCTTGATTGCTCTACACACTT
CTGCCATGATGTCATTGGGTCGGCTTTGACTTCGAATCCCCAAATGCCACTTTGCCTTCCGTACGCCTTG
GTGTTTGGATTTCTGTGGGGTTTAATTCATCTAGGGTGTGTCGGGCCCTTGGTGTTTCGGCAACCAAGAA
TGGTACTCTCTCAGGGTGAGGCCGAGTTAAATGGTGATCATCGAGGAAAGAATCGGGTGGGCTTGTTGCC
AAGTAGAAATCTTTGGCTTCGTTCATTATTCTCCTG
