>Addgene plasmid #27632 | pEBG‐AMPK α1(1‐312) | addgene partial sequence | sequence record 141795 | pGEX5 5'-GGGCTGGCAAGCCACGTTTGGTG-3'
CGGATCTGGTTCCGCGTGGATCCACTAGTGGTACCATCGATGCGGCCGCTAATTCGGCACGAGCCGAGAA
GCAGAAGCACGACGGGCGGGTGAAGATCGGCCACTACATCCTGGGGGACACGCTGGGCGTCGGCACCTTC
GGGAAAGTGAAGGTGGGCAAGCACGAGTTGACTGGACATAAAGTTGCTGTGAAGATACTCAACCGGCAGA
AGATTCGAAGCCTGGACGTGGTCGGGAAAATCCGCAGAGAGATCCAGAACCTGAAGCTTTTCAGGCACCC
TCATATAATCAAACTGTACCAGGTCATCAGTACACCGTCTGATATTTTCATGGTCATGGAATATGTCTCA
GGAGGAGAGCTATTTGATTATATCTGTAAAAATGGAAGGTTGGACGAAAAGGAGAGTCGACGTCTGTTCC
AGCAGATCCTTTCTGGTGTGGACTATTGTCACAGGCATATGGTGGTCCACAGAGATTTGAAACCTGAAAA
CGTCCTGCTTGATGCACACATGAATGCAAAGATAGCCGACTTCGGTCTTTCAAACATGATGTCAGATGGT
GAATTTTTAAGAACGAGCTGTGGCTCGCCCAATTATGCTGCACCAGAAGTAATTTCAGGAAGATTGTACG
CAGGCCCTGAAGTAGACATCTGGAGCAGCGGGGTCATTCTCTATGCTTTGCTGTGTGGAACTCTCCCTTT
TGATGATGACCACGTGCCAACTCTTTTTAAGAAGATATGTGACGGGATATTTTATACCCCTCAGTATTTG
AATCCCTCTGTAATAAGCCTTTTGAAGCATATGCTGCAGGTAGATCCTATGAAGAGGGCCACAATAAAAG
ATATCAGGGAACATGAATGGTTTAAGCAGGACCTTCCAAAATATCTCTTTCCTGAAGACCCGTCTTATAG
TTCAACCATGATTGATGATGAAGCCTT
